>Addgene plasmid #121409 | pCu-GFP-Atg17(416) (L313D I314K) | addgene full sequence | sequence record 236360 | Addgene NGS Result
CCCGCGCGTTGGCCGATTCATTAATGCAGCTGGCACGACAGGTTTCCCGACTGGAAAGCGGGCAGTGAGC
GCAACGCAATTAATGTGAGTTAGCTCACTCATTAGGCACCCCAGGCTTTACACTTTATGCTTCCGGCTCG
TATGTTGTGTGGAATTGTGAGCGGATAACAATTTCACACAGGAAACAGCTATGACCATGATTACGCCAAG
CGCGCAATTAACCCTCACTAAAGGGAACAAAAGCTGGAGCTCCTAGTTAGAAAAAGACATTTTTGCTGTC
AGTCACTGTCAAGAGATTCTTTTGCTGGCATTTCTTCTAGAAGCAAAAAGAGCGATGCGTCTTTTCCGCT
GAACCGTTCCAGCAAAAAAGACTACCAACGCAATATGGATTGTCAGAATCATATAAAAGAGAAGCAAATA
ACTCCTTGTCTTGTATCAATTGCATTATAATATCTTCTTGTTAGTGCAATATCATATAGAAGTCATCGAC
TAGTATGAGTAAAGGAGAAGAACTTTTCACTGGAGTTGTCCCAATTCTTGTTGAATTAGATGGTGATGTT
AATGGGCACAAATTTTCTGTCAGTGGAGAGGGTGAAGGTGATGCAACATACGGAAAACTTACCCTTAAAT
TTATTTGCACTACTGGAAAACTACCTGTTCCATGGCCAACACTTGTCACTACTTTCACTTATGGTGTTCA
ATGCTTTTCAAGATACCCAGATCATATGAAACGGCATGACTTTTTCAAGAGTGCCATGCCCGAAGGTTAT
GTACAGGAAAGAACTATATTTTTCAAAGATGACGGGAACTACAAGACACGTGCTGAAGTCAAGTTTGAAG
GTGATACCCTTGTTAATAGAATCGAGTTAAAAGGTATTGATTTTAAAGAAGATGGAAACATTCTTGGACA
CAAATTGGAATACAACTATAACTCACACAATGTATACATCATGGCAGACAAACAAAAGAATGGAATCAAA
GTTAACTTCAAAATTAGACACAACATTGAAGATGGAAGCGTTCAACTAGCAGACCATTATCAACAAAATA
CTCCAATTGGCGATGGCCCTGTCCTTTTACCAGACAACCATTACCTGTCCACACAATCTGCCCTTTCGAA
AGATCCCAACGAAAAGAGAGACCACATGGTCCTTCTTGAGTTTGTAACAGCTGCTGGGATTACACATGGC
ATGGATGAACTATACAAACCCGGGCTGCAGGAATTCGATATCAAGCTTATCGATATGAACGAAGCAGATG
TTACAAAATTTGTTAATAATGCCAGGAAAACGCTGACCGATGCTCAACTTTTATGTTCAAGTGCTAATTT
AAGGATTGTAGATATTAAGAAAAAATTGTCATCTTGGCAGTTGAGTATTTCAAAACTCAATTTTCTAATA
GTTGGCTTGAGACAGCAAGGAAAGTTTCTTTACACTATTTTAAAGGAAGGCATTGGGACAAAGCTAATCC
AGAAACAATGGAATCAAGCTGTCTTAGTGGTCTTAGTTGATGAGATGAAGTACTGGCAATATGAAATCAC
TTCTAAAGTACAAAGGTTGGATGGTATAGTAAATGAATTGAGCATATCAGAAAAAGATGATACCGATCCC
TCTAAACTAGGAGATTACATCTCGAGAGACAACGTTAACTTATTGAATGACAAACTGAAAGAAGTGCCAG
TAATTGAGCGTCAAATTGAAAACATTAAGCTTCAATACGAAAATATGGTCAGAAAAGTTAACAAAGAACT
GATTGATACCAAGTTGACGGACGTAACTCAAAAATTCCAAAGTAAATTTGGTATAGATAACCTGATGGAA
ACAAATGTTGCAGAGCAGTTTAGCAGGGAACTAACGGACCTTGAAAAAGATTTAGCAGAGATAATGAATT
CATTGACACAGCACTTTGATAAGACATTGCTGTTACAAGATAAAAAAATTGATAACGATGAACGTGAGGA
GCTGTTTAAGGTGGTACAAGGCGACGACAAAGAACTATACAACATTTTCAAAACTCTGCATGAGGTAATT
GATGACGTGGACAAAACAATTCTTAACTTGGGTCAATTTTTGCAGGCAAAAATAAAGGAAAAGACAGAAC
TACACAGCGAAGTTTCTGAAATAATAAACGATTTCAATAGAAATTTGGAATATCTATTAATCTTTAAAGA
TATTTCCAATGACAAGGATAGCTTCAAAAATTCCTGTACACAAGATATTCAAACAACTAAGGAACTTTGT
GAATTTTATGATAATTTTGAAGAAAGCTACGGTAACTTAGTTCTAGAAGCAAAGAGGAGAAAGGATGTGG
CAAACAGAATGAAAACTATATTGAAAGATTGTGAAAAGCAGTTGCAGAATTTAGATGCTCAGGACCAGGA
AGAACGTCAGAATTTTATAGCGGAAAATGGAACTTATCTTCCTGAGACAATCTGGCCCGGTAAAATTGAC
GATTTTTCTTCCCTGTACACTTTAAATTACAACGTGAAGAATCCTTAGGTCGACCTCGAGTCATGTAATT
AGTTATGTCACGCTTACATTCACGCCCTCCCCCCACATCCGCTCTAACCGAAAAGGAAGGAGTTAGACAA
CCTGAAGTCTAGGTCCCTATTTATTTTTTTATAGTTATGTTAGTATTAAGAACGTTATTTATATTTCAAA
TTTTTCTTTTTTTTCTGTACAGACGCGTGTACGCATGTAACATTATACTGAAAACCTTGCTTGAGAAGGT
TTTGGGACGCTCGAAGGCTTTAATTTGCGGCCGGTACCCAATTCGCCCTATAGTGAGTCGTATTACGCGC
GCTCACTGGCCGTCGTTTTACAACGTCGTGACTGGGAAAACCCTGGCGTTACCCAACTTAATCGCCTTGC
AGCACATCCCCCTTTCGCCAGCTGGCGTAATAGCGAAGAGGCCCGCACCGATCGCCCTTCCCAACAGTTG
CGCAGCCTGAATGGCGAATGG
[124 nt withheld, positions 2962-3085]
C
[91 nt withheld, positions 3087-3177]
A
[49 nt withheld, positions 3179-3227]
CCTTTGACGTTGGAGTCCACGTTCTTT
[37 nt withheld, positions 3255-3291]
ACCCTATCTCGGTCTATTCTTTTGATTTATAAGGGATTTTGCCGATTTCGGCCTATTGGTTAAAAAATGA
GCTGATTTAACAAAAATTTAACGCGAATTTTAACAAAATATTAACGCTTACAATTTCCTGATGCGGTATT
TTCTCCTTACGCATCTGTGCGGTATTTCACACCGCATAGGGTAATAACTGATATAATTAAATTGAAGCTC
TAATTTGTGAGTTTAGTATACATGCATTTACTTATAATACAGTTTTTTAGTTTTGCTGGCCGCATCTTCT
CAAATATGCTTCCCAGCCTGCTTTTCTGTAACGTTCACCCTCTACCTTAGCATCCCTTCCCTTTGCAAAT
AGTCCTCTTCCAACAATAATAATGTCAGATCCTGTAGAGACCACATCATCCACGGTTCTATACTGTTGAC
CCAATGCGTCTCCCTTGTCATCTAAACCCACACCGGGTGTCATAATCAACCAATCGTAACCTTCATCTCT
TCCACCCATGTCTCTTTGAGCAATAAAGCCGATAACAAAATCTTTGTCGCTCTTCGCAATGTCAACAGTA
CCCTTAGTATATTCTCCAGTAGATAGGGAGCCCTTGCATGACAATTCTGCTAACATCAAAAGGCCTCTAG
GTTCCTTTGTTACTTCTTCTGCCGCCTGCTTCAAACCGCTAACAATACCTGGGCCCACCACACCGTGTGC
ATTCGTAATGTCTGCCCATTCTGCTATTCTGTATACACCCGCAGAGTACTGCAATTTGACTGTATTACCA
ATGTCAGCAAATTTTCTGTCTTCGAAGAGTAAAAAATTGTACTTGGCGGATAATGCCTTTAGCGGCTTAA
CTGTGCCCTCCATGGAAAAATCAGTCAAGATATCCACATGTGTTTTTAGTAAACAAATTTTGGGACCTAA
TGCTTCAACTAACTCCAGTAATTCCTTGGTGGTACGAACATCCAATGAAGCACACAAGTTTGTTTGCTTT
TCGTGCATGATATTAAATAGCTTGGCAGCAACAGGACTAGGATGAGTAGCAGCACGTTCCTTATATGTAG
CTTTCGACATGATTTATCTTCGTTTCCTGCAGGTTTTTGTTCTGTGCAGTTGGGTTAAGAATACTGGGCA
ATTTCATGTTTCTTCAACACTACATATGCGTATATATACCAATCTAAGTCTGTGCTCCTTCCTTCGTTCT
TCCTTCTGTTCGGAGATTACCGAATCAAAAAAATTTCAAGGAAACCGAAATCAAAAAAAAGAATAAAAAA
AAAATGATGAATTGAAAAGGTGGTATGGTGCACTCTCAGTACAATCTGCTCTGATGCCGCATAGTTAAGC
CAGCCCCGACACCCGCCAACACCCGCTGACGCGCCCTGACGGGCTTGTCTGCTCCCGGCATCCGCTTACA
GACAAGCTGTGACCGTCTCCGGGAGCTGCATGTGTCAGAGGTTTTCACCGTCATCACCGAAACGCGCGAG
ACGAAAGGGCCTCGTGATACGCCTATTTTTATAGGTTAATGTCATGATAATAATGGTTTCTTAGACGGAT
CGCTTGCCTGTAACTTACACGCGCCTCGTATCTTTTAATGATGGAATAATTTGGGAATTTACTCTGTGTT
TATTTATTTTTATGTTTTGTATTTGGATTTTAGAAAGTAAATAAAGAAGGTAGAAGAGTTACGGAATGAA
GAAAAAAAAATAAACAAAGGTTTAAAAAATTTCAACAAAAAGCGTACTTTACATATATATTTATTAGACA
AGAAAAGCAGATTAAATAGATATACATTCGATTAACGATAAGTAAAATGTAAAATCACAGGATTTTCGTG
TGTGGTCTTCTACACAGACAAGATGAAACAATTCGGCATTAATACCTGAGAGCAGGAAGAGCAAGATAAA
AGGTAGTATTTGTTGGCGATCCCCCTAGAGTCTTTTACATCTTCGGAAAACAAAAACTATTTTTTCTTTA
ATTTCTTTTTTTACTTTCTATTTTTAATTTATATATTTATATTAAAAAATTTAAATTATAATTATTTTTA
TAGCACGTGATGAAAAGGACCCAGGTGGCACTTTTCGGGGAAATGTGCGCGGAACCCCTATTTGTTTATT
TTTCTAAATACATTCAAATATGTATCCGCTCATGAGACAATAACCCTGATAAATGCTTCAATAATATTGA
AAAAGGAAGAGTATGAGTATTCAACATTTCCGTGTCGCCCTTATTCCCTTTTTTGCGGCATTTTGCCTTC
CTGTTTTTGCTCACCCAGAAACGCTGGTGAAAGTAAAAGATGCTGAAGATCAGTTGGGTGCACGAGTGGG
TTACATCGAACTGGATCTCAACAGCGGTAAGATCCTTGAGAGTTTTCGCCCCGAAGAACGTTTTCCAATG
ATGAGCACTTTTAAAGTTCTGCTATGTGGCGCGGTATTATCCCGTATTGACGCCGGGCAAGAGCAACTCG
GTCGCCGCATACACTATTCTCAGAATGACTTGGTTGAGTACTCACCAGTCACAGAAAAGCATCTTACGGA
TGGCATGACAGTAAGAGAATTATGCAGTGCTGCCATAACCATGAGTGATAACACTGCGGCCAACTTACTT
CTGACAACGATCGGAGGACCGAAGGAGCTAACCGCTTTTTTGCACAACATGGGGGATCATGTAACTCGCC
TTGATCGTTGGGAACCGGAGCTGAATGAAGCCATACCAAACGACGAGCGTGACACCACGATGCCTGTAGC
AATGGCAACAACGTTGCGCAAACTATTAACTGGCGAACTACTTACTCTAGCTTCCCGGCAACAATTAATA
GACTGGATGGAGGCGGATAAAGTTGCAGGACCACTTCTGCGCTCGGCCCTTCCGGCTGGCTGGTTTATTG
CTGATAAATCTGGAGCCGGTGAGCGTGGGTCTCGCGGTATCATTGCAGCACTGGGGCCAGATGGTAAGCC
CTCCCGTATCGTAGTTATCTACACGACGGGGAGTCAGGCAACTATGGATGAACGAAATAGACAGATCGCT
GAGATAGGTGCCTCACTGATTAAGCATTGGTAACTGTCAGACCAAGTTTACTCATATATACTTTAGATTG
ATTTAAAACTTCATTTTTAATTTAAAAGGATCTAGGTGAAGATCCTTTTTGATAATCTCATGACCAAAAT
CCCTTAACGTGAGTTTTCGTTCCACTGAGCGTCAGACCCCGTAGAAAAGATCAAAGGATCTTCTTGAGAT
CCTTTTTTTCTGCGCGTAATCTGCTGCTTGCAAACAAAAAAACCACCGCTACCAGCGGTGGTTTGTTTGC
CGGATCAAGAGCTACCAACTCTTTTTCCGAAGGTAACTGGCTTCAGCAGAGCGCAGATACCAAATACTGT
TCTTCTAGTGTAGCCGTAGTTAGGCCACCACTTCAAGAACTCTGTAGCACCGCCTACATACCTCGCTCTG
CTAATCCTGTTACCAGTGGCTGCTGCCAGTGGCGATAAGTCGTGTCTTACCGGGTTGGACTCAAGACGAT
AGTTACCGGATAAGGCGCAGCGGTCGGGCTGAACGGGGGGTTCGTGCACACAGCCCAGCTTGGAGCGAAC
GACCTACACCGAACTGAGATACCTACAGCGTGAGCTATGAGAAAGCGCCACGCTTCCCGAAGGGAGAAAG
GCGGACAGGTATCCGGTAAGCGGCAGGGTCGGAACAGGAGAGCGCACGAGGGAGCTTCCAGGGGGAAACG
CCTGGTATCTTTATAGTCCTGTCGGGTTTCGCCACCTCTGACTTGAGCGTCGATTTTTGTGATGCTCGTC
AGGGGGGCGGAGCCTATGGAAAAACGCCAGCAACGCGGCCTTTTTACGGTTCCTGGCCTTTTGCTGGCCT
TTTGCTCACATGTTCTTTCCTGCGTTATCCCCTGATTCTGTGGATAACCGTATTACCGCCTTTGAGTGAG
CTGATACCGCTCGCCGCAGCCGAACGACCGAGCGCAGCGAGTCAGTGAGCGAGGAAGCGGAAGAGCGCCC
AATACGCAAACCGCCTCTC
Features (pLannotate 1.2.2; 22 found; start..end, strand, type, name):
     81..102     +  protein_bind   CAP binding site: CAP binding activates transcription in the presence of cAMP. E. coli catabolite activator protein
    117..147     +  promoter       lac promoter: promoter for the E. coli lac operon
    155..171     +  protein_bind   lac operator: The lac repressor binds to the lac operator to inhibit transcription in E. coli. This inhibition can be relieved by adding lactose or isopropyl-β-D-thiogalactopyranoside (IPTG). lac repressor encoded by lacI
    216..234     +  promoter       T3 promoter: promoter for bacteriophage T3 RNA polymerase
    253..487     +  promoter       CUP1 promoter: S. cerevisiae CUP1; inducible metallothionein promoter, regulated by Cu2+
    495..1208    +  CDS            GFP (S65T): GFP (S65T) is a basic (constitutively fluorescent) green fluorescent protein published in 1995, derived from Aequorea victoria.
   1209..1245    +  misc_feature   MCS (fragment): pBluescript multiple cloning site
   1245..2495    +  CDS            ATG17: ATG17_YEAST - Also known as APG17. Experimental evidence at protein level: Swiss-Prot protein existence level 1. Autophagy-specific protein that functions with ATG13, ATG29, and CIS1/ATG31 in response to autophagy-inducing signals as a scaffold to recruit other ATG proteins to organize pre-autophagosomal structure (PAS) formation. Modulates the timing and magnitude of the autophagy response, such as the size of the sequestering vesicles, through interacting with and regulating ATG1 kinase activity. Plays particularly a role in pexophagy and nucleophagy. With ATG13, is required for ATG1 activat
   2511..2758    +  terminator     CYC1 terminator: S. cerevisiae CYC1; transcription terminator for CYC1
   2777..2795    -  promoter       T7 promoter: promoter for bacteriophage T7 RNA polymerase
   2803..2958    +  CDS            lacZα (fragment): LacZα fragment of β-galactosidase; lacZ fragment
   2962..3390    +  rep_origin     f1 ori (sequence partly withheld): f1 bacteriophage origin of replication; arrow indicates direction of (+) strand synthesis
   3418..3469    -  misc_feature   bom (fragment): basis of mobility region from pBR322
   3548..4351    -  CDS            URA3: orotidine-5'-phosphate decarboxylase, required for uracil biosynthesis; S. cerevisiae URA3; yeast auxotrophic marker, counterselectable with 5-fluoroorotic acid (5-FOA)
   4352..4567    -  promoter       URA3 promoter: S. cerevisiae URA3
   4575..4624    -  misc_feature   bom (fragment): basis of mobility region from pBR322
   4726..4761    -  CDS            rop (fragment): Rop protein, which maintains plasmids at low copy number; rop
   4829..5332    -  misc_feature   CEN/ARS: S. cerevisiae CEN6 centromere fused to an autonomously replicating sequence
   5369..5473    +  promoter       AmpR promoter: bla
   5474..6334    +  CDS            AmpR: β-lactamase; bla; confers resistance to ampicillin, carbenicillin, and related antibiotics
   6505..7093    +  rep_origin     ori: high-copy-number ColE1/pMB1/pBR322/pUC origin of replication
   7276..68      +  CDS            lacI (fragment) (across the origin): lac repressor; lacI; The lac repressor binds to the lac operator to inhibit transcription in E. coli. This inhibition can be relieved by adding lactose or isopropyl-β-D-thiogalactopyranoside (IPTG).
