[The description below was written by a language model from this plasmid's Addgene catalogue record and pLannotate feature annotations shown in this document.]
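Description:
pCu-GFP-Atg17(416) (L313D I314K) is a yeast expression plasmid built on the pRS416 shuttle backbone, a low-copy centromeric vector for Saccharomyces cerevisiae. In yeast it is maintained through a CEN6/ARS element and selected by the URA3 auxotrophic marker, which can also be counterselected with 5-fluoroorotic acid. In E. coli it replicates from a ColE1/pUC-type origin and is selected with ampicillin through the β-lactamase gene. The backbone also retains the usual pBluescript-derived remnants: an f1 origin, lac promoter/operator and lacZα fragments, and T3 and T7 promoters flanking the cloning region.

The payload, inserted between SacI and KpnI sites, is a single expression cassette in which the copper-responsive CUP1 metallothionein promoter drives an N-terminal GFP (S65T) fused, through a short linker derived from multiple cloning site sequence, to the S. cerevisiae ATG17 open reading frame, followed by the CYC1 transcription terminator. Atg17 is an autophagy scaffold protein that works with Atg13, Atg29 and Atg31 to organise the pre-autophagosomal structure and to regulate Atg1 kinase activity. This version carries two adjacent substitutions, leucine 313 to aspartic acid and isoleucine 314 to lysine. The record does not state their functional consequence, although the associated study concerns how the Atg17-Atg31-Atg29 complex cooperates with Atg11 to recruit the Vam7 SNARE for autophagosome-vacuole fusion.

The stated purpose is expression of GFP-Atg17. The design suits fluorescence localisation of the mutant protein and comparison with wild-type Atg17 in yeast autophagy experiments, with expression level adjustable through the Cu2+-regulated promoter.
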