Addgene plasmid #121409: pCu-GFP-Atg17(416) (L313D I314K)
Purpose: Expressing GFP-Atg17
Depositing lab: Daniel Klionsky. Depositing organization: University of Michigan. Publication: The Atg17-Atg31-Atg29 Complex Coordinates with Atg11 to Recruit the Vam7 SNARE and Mediate Autophagosome-Vacuole Fusion. Liu X, Mao K, Yu AYH, Omairi-Nasser A, Austin J 2nd, Glick BS, Yip CK, Klionsky DJ. Curr Biol. 2016 Jan 25;26(2):150-160. doi: 10.1016/j.cub.2015.11.054. Epub 2016 Jan 7. PubMed 26774783.
Backbone
  Vector backbone: pRS416
  Vector type: Yeast Expression
  Selectable markers: URA3
Growth in bacteria
  Bacterial resistance: Ampicillin, 100 μg/mL
  Growth temperature: 37°C
  Growth strain: DH5alpha
  Copy number: Unknown
Gene/Insert
  Gene/Insert name: CUP1p-GFP-ATG17 ORF-CYC1 terminator (alt name: ATG17)
  Species: S. cerevisiae (budding yeast)
  Mutation: Leucine 313 to Aspartic acid; Isoleucine 314 to Lysine
  Promoter: CUP1 promoter
  Cloning method: Restriction Enzyme; 5′ cloning site Sac1 (unknown if destroyed); 3′ cloning site Kpn1 (unknown if destroyed)
  Sequencing primers: 5′ gctggcgaaagggggatg
Terms and licenses: Academic/Nonprofit Terms; Industry Terms: Not Available to Industry
How to cite: pCu-GFP-Atg17(416) (L313D I314K) was a gift from Daniel Klionsky (Addgene plasmid # 121409 ; http://n2t.net/addgene:121409 ; RRID:Addgene_121409)
